Addgene plasmid #97119: Tol2-lyzC-microRNA 199-3-Dendra2
Purpose: overexpression of microRNA and Dendra2 in Zebrafish
Depositing lab: Qing Deng. Publication: Phenotypical microRNA screen reveals a noncanonical role of CDK2 in regulating neutrophil migration. Hsu AY, Wang D, Liu S, Lu J, Syahirah R, Bennin DA, Huttenlocher A, Umulis DM, Wan J, Deng Q. Proc Natl Acad Sci U S A. 2019 Aug 26. pii: 1905221116. doi: 10.1073/pnas.1905221116. PubMed 31451657.
Backbone
  Vector backbone: Tol2
  Vector type: Zebrafish
Growth in bacteria
  Bacterial resistance: Ampicillin, 100 μg/mL
  Growth temperature: 37°C
  Growth strain: DH5alpha
  Copy number: High Copy
Gene/Insert
  Gene/Insert name: microRNA 199 3 Dendra2
  Species: D. rerio (zebrafish)
  Cloning method: Ligation Independent Cloning
Terms and licenses: Academic/Nonprofit Terms; Industry Terms: Not Available to Industry
How to cite: Tol2-lyzC-microRNA 199-3-Dendra2 was a gift from Qing Deng (Addgene plasmid # 97119 ; http://n2t.net/addgene:97119 ; RRID:Addgene_97119)
