[The description below was written by a language model from this plasmid's Addgene catalogue record and pLannotate feature annotations shown in this document.]
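Description:
Tol2-lyzC-microRNA 199-3-Dendra2 is a 7,848-nt Tol2 transposon-based transgenesis plasmid for zebrafish, built to overexpress a microRNA together with the fluorescent protein Dendra2. It is propagated in E. coli as a high-copy plasmid through a ColE1/pUC-type origin and selected with ampicillin via the β-lactamase gene and its own promoter. Remnants of a pBluescript-style backbone are also annotated: T3 promoter, lac promoter/operator, a partial f1 origin and an MCS fragment. The Tol2 arms themselves are not annotated. However, a short match to medaka tyrosinase is present, which probably reflects Tol2-flanking sequence, since the element was originally found in that locus.

The payload reads in one direction. A fragment of zebrafish β-actin (actba) comes first, followed by a mir-199 precursor hairpin, the Dendra2 coding sequence, a small SV40 large T antigen fragment and the SV40 polyadenylation signal. This layout suggests the microRNA precursor lies upstream of the reporter, possibly within actin-derived intronic or exonic sequence, so that a single transcript yields both the mature microRNA and Dendra2, though the record does not spell out this design. The name indicates the lyzC (lysozyme C) promoter, commonly used for neutrophil-restricted expression in zebrafish, but it is not captured in the feature table. Dendra2 is a green-to-red photoconvertible protein, so it marks the microRNA-expressing cells and would also allow optical highlighting and tracking of selected cells.

Such constructs are typically integrated into the zebrafish genome using Tol2 transposase. The associated publication describes a phenotypic microRNA screen of neutrophil migration, consistent with using this construct to test the effect of miR-199-3 overexpression in labelled neutrophils.
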