Features (pLannotate 1.2.2; 17 found; start..end, strand, type, name):
    949..1071    +  CDS            actba (fragment): ACTB1_DANRE - Also known as bact, bactin1, bactzf. Experimental evidence at protein level: Swiss-Prot protein existence level 1. Actin is a highly conserved protein that polymerizes to produce filaments that form cross-linked networks in the cytoplasm of cells. Actin exists in both monomeric (G-actin) and polymeric (F-actin) forms, both forms playing key functions, such as cell motility and contraction. In addition to their role in the cytoplasmic cytoskeleton, G- and F-actin also localize in the nucleus, and regulate gene transcription and motility and repair of damaged DNA. From Danio rerio
   1552..1650    +  ncRNA          mir-199: Accession: RF00144 - mir-199 microRNA precursor
   2134..2152    -  misc_feature   MCS (fragment): pBluescript multiple cloning site
   2167..2856    +  CDS            Dendra2: Dendra2 is a photoconvertible green fluorescent protein published in 2006, derived from Dendronephthya sp.. It has high acid sensitivity.
   2864..2947    +  CDS            large T antigen (fragment): large T antigen from SV40 (simian virus 40)
   2970..3091    +  polyA_signal   SV40 poly(A) signal: SV40 polyadenylation signal
   3098..3183    -  rep_origin     M13 ori (fragment): M13 bacteriophage origin of replication; arrow indicates direction of (+) strand synthesis
   3469..3487    -  promoter       T3 promoter: promoter for bacteriophage T3 RNA polymerase
   3532..3548    -  protein_bind   lac operator: The lac repressor binds to the lac operator to inhibit transcription in E. coli. This inhibition can be relieved by adding lactose or isopropyl-β-D-thiogalactopyranoside (IPTG). lac repressor encoded by lacI
   3556..3586    -  promoter       lac promoter: promoter for the E. coli lac operon
   3601..3622    -  protein_bind   CAP binding site: CAP binding activates transcription in the presence of cAMP. E. coli catabolite activator protein
   3635..3727    -  CDS            lacI (fragment): lac repressor; lacI; The lac repressor binds to the lac operator to inhibit transcription in E. coli. This inhibition can be relieved by adding lactose or isopropyl-β-D-thiogalactopyranoside (IPTG).
   3910..4498    -  rep_origin     ori: high-copy-number ColE1/pMB1/pBR322/pUC origin of replication
   4669..5529    -  CDS            AmpR: β-lactamase; bla; confers resistance to ampicillin, carbenicillin, and related antibiotics
   5530..5634    -  promoter       AmpR promoter: bla
   5660..5990    -  rep_origin     f1 ori (fragment) (sequence partly withheld): f1 bacteriophage origin of replication; arrow indicates direction of (+) strand synthesis
   5988..6215    +  CDS            tyr (fragment) (sequence partly withheld): TYRO_ORYLA - Also known as tyro. Experimental evidence at transcript level: Swiss-Prot protein existence level 2. This is a copper-containing oxidase that functions in the formation of pigments such as melanins and other polyphenolic compounds. From Oryzias latipes (Japanese rice fish) (Japanese killifish).
>Addgene plasmid #97119 | Tol2-lyzC-microRNA 199-3-Dendra2 | addgene full sequence | sequence record 182647 | Addgene NGS Result
TGTATTAAATAATATAAAATCTTTGTTCTTAGTCTGAAGAGGAGACTGTGAGAGAAAGCTTACTGGTTGT
TAAATTAGAAAATTTGTAACTTGCAGATTAAAATGATTTAAATAATTTTATAAAGGCCATGTTTGAAACA
AATGTAAAAACATAATAAATGTTAAGAATTTCAGATATTGAGATTTTACAATTTAAAAAAAGCAATAAAG
TAATAGCAGAGACCTACACTCTTAAAGTAAATTACCCAACTCTGCTTACTAGTAACTTTTGGAATAGTTA
CTAGTATCCATTGAACAAATACTAGAATCTAATTAAATTGTGTGAGTGTCCAATGAAAAGATTCTTGTAT
TTAAAACAGTACCAGTATCTATATATGTACAAAATTTAGTGCTAGCAAAATGCAAATAAATACTACTGCA
TATAATGGATTGCATTGTAAATCGACTCGCCATAATACATTTATTTCCTATTTTTACTTTTAACAAAAAA
TAAGTTCACTGAGTATTTCATGTCATTAAATCGCATTAAACCTCTTGCATGCTTTATGTACACTAGTGCA
GTTCGCTAAATGACCACCGGTGTCACTAATAACACGATCGTTTCTGAATTCTGCATTAAACGCCATTTAT
ACGTTGCTCTTATTAGTAAACAATTTCTCCATCATGAGCTCGACCAGTATTGCATATTTCATCCTCTTAA
ATCCAGAGTTGTTTCTTTTAATCACTTTCTCTTCATGATAAAAGCAGTTTTTGGTTTTCAGAAGTTTACA
ACAAACCCAGTCAGTTATTGCCTCAGCAAACACTGGAGCAACTGCACACTTGTGAAAAGCTTCTTGCGAA
ACACAAACCTTTCTCTGGACTTATAAATAAAGGCATTCAGCAGCTCCACCATACACCTCCACTGGTCTTG
ATAAAGCAGATATCAGCAGTGATACAGGTACCGCCACCATGGATGAGGAAATCGCTGCCCTGGTCGTTGA
CAACGGCTCCGGTATGTGCAAAGCCGGTTTTGCTGGAGATGATGCCCCTCGTGCTGTTTTCCCCTCCATT
GTTGGACGACCCAGACATCAGGTACATTTAATAAACCATCCTAATAACATGTTAATCATATTGAACCACA
TTAAACTCTCATTTGTGCATTTTACATCTTTTAAAACCGATTTATATTCGTTTTTAGATAATGAAGTTTA
TTAAAGTGTTAATTCACAGCTTTATTGCTTGTTTTGAGAATCTGCTTGCATAAGTGATTTTTAAACTTGA
TCTGATTTTCGTTTGTTTCGAAGTTCTTCAGCTTTGAAAGTCAGATCTTCAATTCACAGCCATGCCATAG
TTTTAGGATACAGTATAAGTAGACGAATTGGGATGCATCGTAGATTTTATGCTGTGTTTGTTATGGTTTT
TCAGTGGTAGAGATTTTCAGAGTATTATTAGGGTTATAGTCAGTGTCAGGTTTATTTATCGTCAGCGTGA
TGGGCAAAAAACAGCTGGCAGTACGGGCTCTCTCCACAGTCGTGTGCGGTCCTCAGGGCAGTGACCTACG
CTCCAGCCACCTCTTGCCTCCCCCTCGCCTGCCCAGTGTTCAGACTACCTGTTCATCATGCTGCAGCTGA
ACAGTAGTCCGCACATTGGTTAGGCTGGGCTGGGACACACACACCCGCCAAGCCGCCGTAAGATCTCTGC
CATTCGCCGGTGAACGAATAAAGCAAGACTTTAGCCCCGCACAATACACCGTTTCAGCATCGACATCGCA
ATGAACCACATCGCTGAATTCACAAGCCAACTGCTGTTACTCTCGCCCAGAAATCTGCGCCAACATGGAC
ACACCCAGTGGAGCAAGCCATCTGATTTTCATGGTCAGATTGTAAAGAAGCAATTACTCTTGGACAGTTT
AAGCAGAAAAGCCACCAAGTCAAGTCACTGGTCATATGATGAACTCGAAGATCTAATAAAAGTTAATTTA
AGCGTTCATTACAATAAATTCAAGTGAATCTGTTTTAAGCTAGCCTTTAACGTTTTTAAATTCCTTCAAA
CAAATTAGTTCCTCTTTGCAGTTCCTCATTTCTCGGTGAGCTGGTGCTTTAATCCCTTTACTTTTTCTTC
CTCTAGGGAGTGATGGTTGGCATGGGACGAATTAATTCCTGCAGCCCGGGGGTACCGGTCGCCACCATGA
ACACCCCGGGAATTAACCTGATCAAGGAGGACATGCGCGTGAAGGTGCACATGGAGGGCAACGTGAACGG
CCACGCCTTCGTGATCGAGGGCGAGGGCAAGGGCAAGCCCTACGAGGGCACCCAGACCGCCAACCTGACC
GTGAAGGAGGGCGCCCCCCTGCCCTTCAGCTACGACATCCTGACCACCGCCGTGCACTACGGCAACCGGG
TGTTCACCAAGTACCCCGAGGACATCCCCGACTACTTCAAGCAGAGCTTCCCCGAGGGCTACAGCTGGGA
GCGCACCATGACCTTCGAGGACAAGGGCATCTGCACCATCCGCAGCGACATCAGCCTGGAGGGCGACTGC
TTCTTCCAGAACGTGCGCTTCAAGGGCACCAACTTCCCCCCCAACGGCCCCGTGATGCAGAAGAAAACCC
TGAAGTGGGAGCCCAGCACCGAGAAGCTGCACGTGCGCGACGGCCTGCTGGTGGGCAACATCAACATGGC
CCTGCTGCTGGAGGGCGGCGGCCACTACCTGTGCGACTTCAAGACCACCTACAAGGCCAAGAAGGTGGTG
CAGCTGCCCGACGCCCACTTCGTGGACCACCGCATCGAGATCCTGGGCAACGACAGCGACTACAACAAGG
TGAAGCTGTACGAGCACGCCGTGGCCCGCTACAGCCCCCTGCCCAGCCAGGTGTGGTAATCTAGATCATA
ATCAGCCATACCACATTTGTAGAGGTTTTACTTGCTTTAAAAAACCTCCCACACCTCCCCCTGAACCTGA
AACATAAAATGAATGCAATTGTTGTTGTTAACTTGTTTATTGCAGCTTATAATGGTTACAAATAAAGCAA
TAGCATCACAAATTTCACAAATAAAGCATTTTTTTCACTGCATTCTAGTTGTGGTTTGTCCAAACTCATC
AATGTATCTTAAGGCGTAAATTGTAAGCGTTAATATTTTGTTAAAATTCGCGTTAAATTTTTGTTAAATC
AGCTCATTTTTTAACCAATAGGCCGAAATCGGCGGATCCTGCGGCCGCAAGGGAAAATAGAATGAAGTGA
TCTCCAAAAAATAAGTACTTTTTGACTGTAAATAAAATTGTAAGGAGTAAAAAGTACTTTTTTTTCTAAA
AAAATGTAATTAAGTAAAAGTAAAAGTATTGATTTTTAATTGTACTCAAGTAAAGTAAAAATCCCCAAAA
ATAATACTTAAGTACAGTAATCAAGTAAAATTACTCAAGTACTTTACACCTCTGGTTCTTGACCCCCTAC
CTTCAGCAAGCCCAGCAGATCCACTAGATCTTTTGTTCCCTTTAGTGAGGGTTAATTGCGCGCTTGGCGT
AATCATGGTCATAGCTGTTTCCTGTGTGAAATTGTTATCCGCTCACAATTCCACACAACATACGAGCCGG
AAGCATAAAGTGTAAAGCCTGGGGTGCCTAATGAGTGAGCTAACTCACATTAATTGCGTTGCGCTCACTG
CCCGCTTTCCAGTCGGGAAACCTGTCGTGCCAGCTGCATTAATGAATCGGCCAACGCGCGGGGAGAGGCG
GTTTGCGTATTGGGCGCTCTTCCGCTTCCTCGCTCACTGACTCGCTGCGCTCGGTCGTTCGGCTGCGGCG
AGCGGTATCAGCTCACTCAAAGGCGGTAATACGGTTATCCACAGAATCAGGGGATAACGCAGGAAAGAAC
ATGTGAGCAAAAGGCCAGCAAAAGGCCAGGAACCGTAAAAAGGCCGCGTTGCTGGCGTTTTTCCATAGGC
TCCGCCCCCCTGACGAGCATCACAAAAATCGACGCTCAAGTCAGAGGTGGCGAAACCCGACAGGACTATA
AAGATACCAGGCGTTTCCCCCTGGAAGCTCCCTCGTGCGCTCTCCTGTTCCGACCCTGCCGCTTACCGGA
TACCTGTCCGCCTTTCTCCCTTCGGGAAGCGTGGCGCTTTCTCATAGCTCACGCTGTAGGTATCTCAGTT
CGGTGTAGGTCGTTCGCTCCAAGCTGGGCTGTGTGCACGAACCCCCCGTTCAGCCCGACCGCTGCGCCTT
ATCCGGTAACTATCGTCTTGAGTCCAACCCGGTAAGACACGACTTATCGCCACTGGCAGCAGCCACTGGT
AACAGGATTAGCAGAGCGAGGTATGTAGGCGGTGCTACAGAGTTCTTGAAGTGGTGGCCTAACTACGGCT
ACACTAGAAGAACAGTATTTGGTATCTGCGCTCTGCTGAAGCCAGTTACCTTCGGAAAAAGAGTTGGTAG
CTCTTGATCCGGCAAACAAACCACCGCTGGTAGCGGTGGTTTTTTTGTTTGCAAGCAGCAGATTACGCGC
AGAAAAAAAGGATCTCAAGAAGATCCTTTGATCTTTTCTACGGGGTCTGACGCTCAGTGGAACGAAAACT
CACGTTAAGGGATTTTGGTCATGAGATTATCAAAAAGGATCTTCACCTAGATCCTTTTAAATTAAAAATG
AAGTTTTAAATCAATCTAAAGTATATATGAGTAAACTTGGTCTGACAGTTACCAATGCTTAATCAGTGAG
GCACCTATCTCAGCGATCTGTCTATTTCGTTCATCCATAGTTGCCTGACTCCCCGTCGTGTAGATAACTA
CGATACGGGAGGGCTTACCATCTGGCCCCAGTGCTGCAATGATACCGCGAGACCCACGCTCACCGGCTCC
AGATTTATCAGCAATAAACCAGCCAGCCGGAAGGGCCGAGCGCAGAAGTGGTCCTGCAACTTTATCCGCC
TCCATCCAGTCTATTAATTGTTGCCGGGAAGCTAGAGTAAGTAGTTCGCCAGTTAATAGTTTGCGCAACG
TTGTTGCCATTGCTACAGGCATCGTGGTGTCACGCTCGTCGTTTGGTATGGCTTCATTCAGCTCCGGTTC
CCAACGATCAAGGCGAGTTACATGATCCCCCATGTTGTGCAAAAAAGCGGTTAGCTCCTTCGGTCCTCCG
ATCGTTGTCAGAAGTAAGTTGGCCGCAGTGTTATCACTCATGGTTATGGCAGCACTGCATAATTCTCTTA
CTGTCATGCCATCCGTAAGATGCTTTTCTGTGACTGGTGAGTACTCAACCAAGTCATTCTGAGAATAGTG
TATGCGGCGACCGAGTTGCTCTTGCCCGGCGTCAATACGGGATAATACCGCGCCACATAGCAGAACTTTA
AAAGTGCTCATCATTGGAAAACGTTCTTCGGGGCGAAAACTCTCAAGGATCTTACCGCTGTTGAGATCCA
GTTCGATGTAACCCACTCGTGCACCCAACTGATCTTCAGCATCTTTTACTTTCACCAGCGTTTCTGGGTG
AGCAAAAACAGGAAGGCAAAATGCCGCAAAAAAGGGAATAAGGGCGACACGGAAATGTTGAATACTCATA
CTCTTCCTTTTTCAATATTATTGAAGCATTTATCAGGGTTATTGTCTCATGAGCGGATACATATTTGAAT
GTATTTAGAAAAATAAACAAATAGGGGTTCCGCGCACATTTCCCCGAAAAGTGCCACCTAAATTGTAAGC
GTTAATATTTTGTTAAAATTCGCGTTAAATTTTTGTTAAATCAGCTCATTTTTTAACCAATAGGCCGAAA
TCGGCAAAATCCCTTATAAATCAAAAGAATAGACCGAGATAGGGT
[37 nt withheld, positions 5786-5822]
AAAGAACGTGGACTCCAACGTCAAAGG
[49 nt withheld, positions 5850-5898]
T
[91 nt withheld, positions 5900-5990]
CACAATGACGGCTACTACATGGTGCCATTCCTTCCTCTTTATAGGAATGGAGACTACCTCCTGTCCAACA
ATGCTCTTGGATACGAGTACGCCTACCTGTTGGACCCAGGTCATTGCACAACACCAGAAATGCCCTCTGA
TCTGCAAAAGACGTGAATATCTGTTCAGACACCCATATCCACTCTGTTCCACACAGGTCAGAGGTTTGTC
CAGGAGTTCTTGACAGAGGTGTAAAAAGTACTCAAAAATTTTACTCAAGTGAAAGTACAAGTACTTAGGG
AAAATTTTACTCAATTAAAAGTAAAAGTATCTGGCTAGAATCTTACTTGAGTAAAAGTAAAAAAGTACTC
CATTAAAATTGTACTTGAGTATTAAGGAAGTAAAAGGCTAGCAAGATCTGCTCGAGATACATTTGATTAG
AAGAGTTTGACTTGGGTTGATTATAGCAAATAGTGGAACACAAACAGATTTTGAAATATTCTTGCAAATT
TATTTATTAAATCCATTCAAATATTGTCATTTTTTGTACTGTGTAATTTATATTGATTTGCTCATACAAT
ATTTACATTTCGCTTAAACAATACACTATTATTTATATTTAAAAATAGCTATATATAAATCAAATGTATA
GCTCTTTTTTACACAATTAATCAAAGCTAAAATATTTGTCACACAAATACAGTAAGCCACTTCACAATGA
TATCTTCAAAATCTGTGCTTGACTGAATCATTTCATTTATTGTTTTGTAATTCACATTATACCTTACGTT
CTCCAGGCACAGTTTGAATTGTTGATAAATGAAGATAATACATCTGATTTAATTAGTCTCCTTTGTTTAT
AATAACTTTAATCTAATTTGATAGTAATAATTCCAGCAATACATCCATTACAATAAAAATCGCTTTTTTA
TTTTGCACATTAGTTTGCCGGTATTTGTTTAAAGTTTCACCATACTTTTAAATCATGTGCTATTTGAAAA
GGGCTGTTATGACTGGAATTAAATGTTTTTTTTTATATCAGTGTTTTAGATTGAAGTACAATATTTATAG
GTAAAATTCACCAGCATATGCTTAAAGATAGCCATGCTCCAGGTCCTTGTGTCCTTCTAAGGTCTGTTTG
TGGTTTAAGCTGTTTGTTGACACACGCTTGTCATCTCCATTTTTCTGTGAAGTTATTGTCAGTTTATTGC
ACACTGGGTTGCATTAAGCTGCAGTTTTTTCACAACAGTTTTCCACATTGTAACAGTCAGTCTCCAAATT
ATTCCATCAGTCCTCAAATTTAGTCATTTGAGGCCATGAAAACACTTAAAACTACATGAAGGTAGTTTGG
CATTAGGTTTTAGACTTGTTCTTGTTTGGCATATTGCAACCTGTGTAAAAATGATTTGATTTTTATTTTT
TTTTTTTTTTTTTCAGAAAGAAACGGTCCAAAAAGAGTTATGTGAACATTTATCCATGTGTTTAATGTTT
TTTAAATTAAAAAAAAACATTTTTATTAAACCACTTGTGACTAAACCTTTTTTAGTTATTCTATTTTGTG
ACGAGTCTGAATGGCCAAAGTACTCTTGAATCCAAAATCTTTATAGTAAAATGTTTAATCTTACTTGCAG
TGTTGGGTATAATTTGTAACAAAGTTGAATTCCATATCTGCTGAGTGAAAAAGTAAAGTAAGAGATTGCT
GTAAATATTTAGGTTATTTATTTATTAATACAATATAGAAAGTAACAAAACACAATGTAAAAAATCAATA
AAGAAAGTAAATATTAAAAGTAATGATAAACTAATGATGTAAACAATATTAGCAACAAAGTTTGTACAAT
TCAGGGAGGGTAAAGAATTTCACCTAATAGTCAAACTC
